>Addgene plasmid #188850 | Terminase_ST32 | addgene full sequence | sequence record 492235 | Addgene NGS Result
GGCCTTTTTACGGTTCCTGGCCTTTTGCTGGCCTTTTGCTCACATGTTCTTTCCTGCGTTATCCCCTGAT
TCTGTGGATAACCGTATTACCGCCTTTGAGTGAGCTGATACCGCTCGCCGCAGCCGAACGACCGAGCGCA
GCGAGTCAGTGAGCGAGGAAGCGGAAGAGCGCCTGATGCGGTATTTTCTCCTTACGCATCTGTGCGGTAT
TTCACACCGCATATGGTGCACTCTCAGTACAATCTGCTCTGATGCCGCATAGTTAAGCCAGTATACACTC
CGCTATCGCTACGTGACTGGGTCATGGCTGCGCCCCGACACCCGCCAACACCCGCTGACGCGCCCTGACG
GGCTTGTCTGCTCCCGGCATCCGCTTACAGACAAGCTGTGACCGTCTCCGGGAGCTGCATGTGTCAGAGG
TTTTCACCGTCATCACCGAAACGCGCGAGGCAGCAGATCAATTCGCGCGCGAAGGCGAAGCGGCATGCAT
AATGTGCCTGTCAAATGGACGAAGCAGGGATTCTGCAAACCCTATGCTACTCCGTCAAGCCGTCAATTGT
CTGATTCGTTACCAATTATGACAACTTGACGGCTACATCATTCACTTTTTCTTCACAACCGGCACGGAAC
TCGCTCGGGCTGGCCCCGGTGCATTTTTTAAATACCCGCGAGAAATAGAGTTGATCGTCAAAACCAACAT
TGCGACCGACGGTGGCGATAGGCATCCGGGTGGTGCTCAAAAGCAGCTTCGCCTGGCTGATACGTTGGTC
CTCGCGCCAGCTTAAGACGCTAATCCCTAACTGCTGGCGGAAAAGATGTGACAGACGCGACGGCGACAAG
CAAACATGCTGTGCGACGCTGGCGATATCAAAATTGCTGTCTGCCAGGTGATCGCTGATGTACTGACAAG
CCTCGCGTACCCGATTATCCATCGGTGGATGGAGCGACTCGTTAATCGCTTCCATGCGCCGCAGTAACAA
TTGCTCAAGCAGATTTATCGCCAGCAGCTCCGAATAGCGCCCTTCCCCTTGCCCGGCGTTAATGATTTGC
CCAAACAGGTCGCTGAAATGCGGCTGGTGCGCTTCATCCGGGCGAAAGAACCCCGTATTGGCAAATATTG
ACGGCCAGTTAAGCCATTCATGCCAGTAGGCGCGCGGACGAAAGTAAACCCACTGGTGATACCATTCGCG
AGCCTCCGGATGACGACCGTAGTGATGAATCTCTCCTGGCGGGAACAGCAAAATATCACCCGGTCGGCAA
ACAAATTCTCGTCCCTGATTTTTCACCACCCCCTGACCGCGAATGGTGAGATTGAGAATATAACCTTTCA
TTCCCAGCGGTCGGTCGATAAAAAAATCGAGATAACCGTTGGCCTCAATCGGCGTTAAACCCGCCACCAG
ATGGGCATTAAACGAGTATCCCGGCAGCAGGGGATCATTTTGCGCTTCAGCCATACTTTTCATACTCCCG
CCATTCAGAGAAGAAACCAATTGTCCATATTGCATCAGACATTGCCGTCACTGCGTCTTTTACTGGCTCT
TCTCGCTAACCAAACCGGTAACCCCGCTTATTAAAAGCATTCTGTAACAAAGCGGGACCAAAGCCATGAC
AAAAACGCGTAACAAAAGTGTCTATAATCACGGCAGAAAAGTCCACATTGATTATTTGCACGGCGTCACA
CTTTGCTATGCCATAGCATTTTTATCCATAAGATTAGCGGATCCTACCTGACGCTTTTTATCGCAACTCT
CTACTGTTTCTCCATACCCGTTTTTTGGGCTAACAGGAGGAATTAACCATGTCAAAAACAGATGACCTAG
GACCCGAATTCAACGACACGGTGGCGAGCTACCTGGCAAAGCACTATGGTGATGTCTTGAAGGTCAGCAG
AGAGCGCTTCTGCATTCTGAGCCTGCCGCTTCTCAGACGTTACATTAGCGAAAACACCGCGATCGTTGAC
AGCTACGAGGAGCAGATCCAAGCGGAACTCGAGGGTCAGGGCCTTGAGAACGATGCTGTGCTGCGTTCCG
TTTTCCGCGCTCAACTGGAGCGTCTGCGCTCCGGTGACAAAAAGGACAGCACCGCGTACGCGGATGAATT
GAAAAAGGGAATCCAAGCGGGTGTTACTGACCGCGTTGCAGGAAGCACGCTGGAGGAACCGAACTCCGAA
TATGACAACACCGATGAATTAGTTGACAAGATCCTGCATGATCCGCATAATGTTGACCCAACGGTTATTC
CGGCGAAAGTTGCGGAGCGCGTTCGTAAAATCCTGATGAAGAGCTTCGAGGCATTTGGTAAGTGGCAGTT
TCACATCCAAATGGGTTTTCCGTTTCAAGCTCAGGATTTCCACGATGTGATTTTTTCCGTTGGCCAAAAA
GTGGTGGACGGCGAGATCGACAGGTTAATCGTGACCATCCCGCCTCGTCACTCTAAAACCCAGCTGATGA
GCATTGCGCTGCCGCTGTACTCTTTCTGCCATAATGAAAGCTCACATAACATTATTACCAGCTACGCCGA
GGACGTGGTTTTGGAGAGCAGCGGCTATATCCGTGCCGTGATGATGGATCCGTTGTTTCAACGTATTTTT
CCGAAAGTGCGCATTGACCCCAACAAACGTTCGCTCGAGCGTTGGGGTACAACCAAAGCAGGCGTCATGC
ACGCTGTGCCGACCGGTGGCAAACTGACCGGTAAAGGCGCAGGTCTGTTGGTAGCCAAGTACAGCGGGTG
CTTTGTTGTTGACGACGTCATTAAGCCGAAAGACGCATATTCTGATACCGTTCGTGCGGAGATTAACGAC
CGCTTTGATAACACCTTTATGAGCCGTCTGGCAAATGACGGTTGCATCACCGATAGCTACGGCAACCAGA
TCAAGTGCGCACGTACCCCGATGGTTATCATCATGCAGCGTGTTCACGACCAGGATCTGGTCGGTTATAT
CTTGCGCGGTGGCTCTTCTGATAAGTACCATTATTTGAATATTCCGGCGATCATCGAGAAGGGTGTGGGT
TCAGCGGAATGGTATGACAAGCTGATCAAGAAACAGAATTACACCCATGCCATCCCGATTCTGTACAACC
TGAATCGTAAAGAAGAGAAGAGCGCGCTGTGGCCGAGTCGTAAGTCCTTGGAGTCACTGGAGGCTATGAA
AGAAAGCAATCCGTACACCTATAATTCCCAGTATGCGGGCGACCCATCTGCCCAAGGTCACGGCCTGATT
AAAGAGGATTGGTGGCAAGAATACGAACCGGATGTGTTCGATCGATCTCGTATCGTGCGTTCCTTTATTA
CTGCGGATACTGCGAGTACCGCGAAGAGCTACAGCGATTATTCTGTGTTGAAGCATTGGGGTGTTACGAA
AGAGCGCGACGTCTATTGTCTGGATATTATGCTGGGTAAATTCGAAACTCCGGAACTTAAGACCGCGATT
ATCGACTTCTGGAATAAATGTAATAAACTGGACCTGAAATGCGTGGGCTGCATCCCGCGTGCGCTGTACA
TGGAAGACAAGTCGGCGGGTCAATTCCTGAACCAGCAGTTCATCAGAGATGGTAGCGTACGTGTGTTGCC
GTTGCCACGCGACGGCATCAACGGTAACGACAAGGTGACGCGTTTTTTGAACGCAATCCCTTATTTCTCC
CAGAAACGCATCTTCTTCCCGGCTGGCCACGAACACATTGATCACGTTCGTCGTGAAATCCTGGGCTTCA
CCAGCCTGGGCTCCGGCACCGGCCATGATGACTGTGTGGACAACGTGAGCGACATGGTTGCCATTGAATT
TTCCGGTCCGAGCGCCAACTACAGCGCGTGGATGTAATGCCAGGCATCAAATTAAGCAGAAGGCCATCCT
GACGGATGGCCTTTTTGCGTTTCTACAAACTCTTTTGTTTATTTTTCTAAATACATTCAAATATGTATCC
GCTCATGAGACAATAACCCTGATAAATGCTTCAATAATATTGAAAAAGGAAGAGTATGAGTATTCAACAT
TTCCGTGTCGCCCTTATTCCCTTTTTTGCGGCATTTTGCCTTCCTGTTTTTGCTCACCCAGAAACGCTGG
TGAAAGTAAAAGATGCTGAAGATCAGTTGGGTGCACGAGTGGGTTACATCGAACTGGATCTCAACAGCGG
TAAGATCCTTGAGAGTTTTCGCCCCGAAGAACGTTTTCCAATGATGAGCACTTTTAAAGTTCTGCTATGT
GGCGCGGTATTATCCCGTGTTGACGCCGGGCAAGAGCAACTCGGTCGCCGCATACACTATTCTCAGAATG
ACTTGGTTGAGTACTCACCAGTCACAGAAAAGCATCTTACGGATGGCATGACAGTAAGAGAATTATGCAG
TGCTGCCATAACCATGAGTGATAACACTGCGGCCAACTTACTTCTGACAACGATCGGAGGACCGAAGGAG
CTAACCGCTTTTTTGCACAACATGGGGGATCATGTAACTCGCCTTGATCGTTGGGAACCGGAGCTGAATG
AAGCCATACCAAACGACGAGCGTGACACCACGATGCCTGTAGCAATGGCAACAACGTTGCGCAAACTATT
AACTGGCGAACTACTTACTCTAGCTTCCCGGCAACAATTAATAGACTGGATGGAGGCGGATAAAGTTGCA
GGACCACTTCTGCGCTCGGCCCTTCCGGCTGGCTGGTTTATTGCTGATAAATCTGGAGCCGGTGAGCGTG
GGTCTCGCGGTATCATTGCAGCACTGGGGCCAGATGGTAAGCCCTCCCGTATCGTAGTTATCTACACGAC
GGGGAGTCAGGCAACTATGGATGAACGAAATAGACAGATCGCTGAGATAGGTGCCTCACTGATTAAGCAT
TGGTAACTGTCAGACCAAGTTTACTCATATATACTTTAGATTGATTTAAAACTTCATTTTTAATTTAAAA
GGATCTAGGTGAAGATCCTTTTTGATAATCTCATGACCAAAATCCCTTAACGTGAGTTTTCGTTCCACTG
AGCGTCAGACCCCGTAGAAAAGATCAAAGGATCTTCTTGAGATCCTTTTTTTCTGCGCGTAATCTGCTGC
TTGCAAACAAAAAAACCACCGCTACCAGCGGTGGTTTGTTTGCCGGATCAAGAGCTACCAACTCTTTTTC
CGAAGGTAACTGGCTTCAGCAGAGCGCAGATACCAAATACTGTCCTTCTAGTGTAGCCGTAGTTAGGCCA
CCACTTCAAGAACTCTGTAGCACCGCCTACATACCTCGCTCTGCTAATCCTGTTACCAGTGGCTGCTGCC
AGTGGCGATAAGTCGTGTCTTACCGGGTTGGACTCAAGACGATAGTTACCGGATAAGGCGCAGCGGTCGG
GCTGAACGGGGGGTTCGTGCACACAGCCCAGCTTGGAGCGAACGACCTACACCGAACTGAGATACCTACA
GCGTGAGCTATGAGAAAGCGCCACGCTTCCCGAAGGGAGAAAGGCGGACAGGTATCCGGTAAGCGGCAGG
GTCGGAACAGGAGAGCGCACGAGGGAGCTTCCAGGGGGAAACGCCTGGTATCTTTATAGTCCTGTCGGGT
TTCGCCACCTCTGACTTGAGCGTCGATTTTTGTGATGCTCGTCAGGGGGGCGGAGCCTATGGAAAAACGC
CAGCAACGC
Features (pLannotate 1.2.2; 9 found; start..end, strand, type, name):
     34..167     +  rep_origin     RSF ori (fragment): Plasmids containing the RSF 1030 origin of replication can be propagated in E. coli cells that contain additional plasmids with compatible origins.
    172..312     -  misc_feature   bom: basis of mobility region from pBR322
    414..454     -  CDS            rop (fragment): Rop protein, which maintains plasmids at low copy number; rop
    576..1454    -  CDS            araC: L-arabinose regulatory protein; araC
   1481..1765    +  promoter       araBAD promoter: araBAD; promoter of the L-arabinose operon of E. coli; the araC regulatory gene is transcribed in the opposite direction (Guzman et al., 1995)
   3838..3865    +  terminator     rrnB T2 terminator: transcription terminator T2 from the E. coli rrnB gene
   3884..3975    +  promoter       AmpR promoter: bla
   3976..4836    +  CDS            AmpR: β-lactamase; bla; confers resistance to ampicillin, carbenicillin, and related antibiotics
   5007..5595    +  rep_origin     ori: high-copy-number ColE1/pMB1/pBR322/pUC origin of replication
