[The description below was written by a language model from this plasmid's Addgene catalogue record and pLannotate feature annotations shown in this document.]
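Description:
Terminase_ST32 is a bacterial expression plasmid built on a pBAD backbone (about 3.6 kb of vector carrying a roughly 2.0 kb insert, 5,609 bp in total) that encodes the large terminase subunit of phage ST32. It is propagated in E. coli as a high-copy plasmid through a ColE1/pMB1-type origin and selected with ampicillin through a β-lactamase (AmpR) gene driven by its own bla promoter. The annotation also picks up backbone remnants typical of pBR322-derived vectors: the bom mobility region, a short fragment of rop, and a small fragment matching the RSF origin. These are partial matches, not functional modules.

Expression is controlled by the arabinose system. The araC regulator gene is transcribed divergently from the araBAD promoter, so transcription of the downstream gene is kept low in the absence of L-arabinose and induced when it is added, which suits tunable production of potentially toxic proteins. The feature table does not annotate the terminase coding sequence itself, but the unannotated interval between the araBAD promoter and the rrnB T2 terminator is the right size and position to hold the roughly 2 kb insert, which was introduced by Gibson assembly. No epitope or purification tags are recorded or detected.

Large terminases are the ATPase/nuclease motor proteins that package phage genomes into capsids. The associated study concerns prokaryotic innate immunity through pattern recognition of conserved viral proteins, so the plasmid was presumably used to express this phage protein on its own in bacteria and test whether it triggers a defense system. The record itself states the purpose only as providing the ST32 large terminase.
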