Addgene plasmid #188850: Terminase_ST32
Purpose: Large terminase from phage ST32
Depositing lab: Feng Zhang. Depositing organization: Broad Institute. Publication: Prokaryotic innate immunity through pattern recognition of conserved viral proteins. Gao LA, Wilkinson ME, Strecker J, Makarova KS, Macrae RK, Koonin EV, Zhang F. Science. 2022 Aug 12;377(6607):eabm4096. doi: 10.1126/science.abm4096. Epub 2022 Aug 12. PubMed 35951700.
Backbone
  Vector backbone: pBAD
  Backbone size w/o insert (bp): 3590
  Total vector size (bp): 5609
  Vector type: Bacterial Expression
Growth in bacteria
  Bacterial resistance: Ampicillin, 100 μg/mL
  Growth temperature: 37°C
  Growth strain: DH5alpha
  Copy number: High Copy
Gene/Insert
  Gene/Insert name: Terminase
  Insert size (bp): 2019
  GenBank ID: YP_009790711.1
  Cloning method: Gibson Cloning
  Sequencing primers: 5′ N/A
Terms and licenses: Academic/Nonprofit Terms; Industry Terms: Not Available to Industry
How to cite: Terminase_ST32 was a gift from Feng Zhang (Addgene plasmid # 188850 ; http://n2t.net/addgene:188850 ; RRID:Addgene_188850)
